>Addgene plasmid #38858 | MCAT | depositor partial sequence | sequence record 48916 | MCAT sequence 1045 bps
ATGCACCATCATCATCATCATTCTTCTGGTGTAGATCTGGGTACCGAGAACCTGTACTTCCAATCCATGG
GCCAGTGCTCCGTGCTGCTCTTCCCGGGCCAGGGCAGCCAGGTGGTGGGCATGGGCCGCGGTCTGCTCAA
CTACCCGCGCGTCCGCGAACTCTACGCCGCCGCCCGCCGCGTGCTGGGCTACGACCTGCTGGAACTGAGC
CTGCACGGGCCGCAGGAGACCCTGGACCGCACCGTGCACTGTCAGCCCGCGATCTTCGTGGCATCGCTGG
CCGCTGTCGAGAAACTACATCACCTGCAGCCCTCGGTGATTGAGAACTGTGTTGCTGCTGCTGGATTCAG
TGTGGGAGAGTTTGCAGCCCTAGTGTTTGCCGGAGCCATGGAATTTGCTGAAGGTTTGTATGCAGTGAAA
ATCCGAGCTGAGGCCATGCAGGAAGCTTCAGAAGCTGTCCCCAGTGGGATGCTGTCTGTCCTCGGCCAGC
CTCAGTCCAAGTTCAACTTCGCCTGTTTGGAAGCCCGGGAACACTGCAAGTCTTTAGGCATAGAGAACCC
CGTATGTGAAGTGTCCAACTACCTCTTTCCAGATTGCAGGGTGATTTCAGGACACCAAGAGGCTCTACGG
TTTCTCCAGAAGAATTCCTCTAAGTTTCATTTCAGACGCACCAGGATGTTGCCGGTTAGTGGCGCATTCC
ACACCCGCCTCATGGAGCCAGCCGTGGAGCCCCTGACGCAAGCTTTAAAGGCAGTCGACATTAAGAAGCC
TCTGGTTTCTGTCTACTCCAACGTCCACGGGCATAGATACAGGCATCCCGGGCACATCCACAAGCTGCTG
GCCCAGCAGCTGGTCTCCCCAGTGAAGTGGGAGCAGACGATGCATGCCATATACGAAAGGAAAAAGGGCA
GGGGGTTCCCCCAAACTTTCGAAGTAGGCCCTGGCAGGCAGCTGGGAGCCATCCTGAAGAGCTGTAACAT
GCAGGCCTGGAAGTCCTACAGCGCCGTGGATGTGCTGTGACAGTAAAGGTGGATACGGATCCGAA
