>Addgene plasmid #38858 | MCAT | addgene partial sequence | sequence record 52737 | T7 5'-TAATACGACTCACTATAGGG-3'
TTTAACTTTAAGAAGGAGATATACATATGCACCATCATCATCATCATTCTTCTGGTGTAGATCTGGGTAC
CGAGAACCTGTACTTCCAATCCATGGGCCAGTGCTCCGTGCTGCTCTTCCCGGGCCAGGGCAGCCAGGTG
GTGGGCATGGGCCGCGGTCTGCTCAACTACCCGCGCGTCCGCGAACTCTACGCCGCCGCCCGCCGCGTGC
TGGGCTACGACCTGCTGGAACTGAGCCTGCACGGGCCGCAGGAGACCCTGGACCGCACCGTGCACTGTCA
GCCCGCGATCTTCGTGGCATCGCTGGCCGCTGTCGAGAAACTACATCACCTGCAGCCCTCGGTGATTGAG
AACTGTGTTGCTGCTGCTGGATTCAGTGTGGGAGAGTTTGCAGCCCTAGTGTTTGCCGGAGCCATGGAAT
TTGCTGAAGGTTTGTATGCAGTGAAAATCCGAGCTGAGGCCATGCAGGAAGCTTCAGAAGCTGTCCCCAG
TGGGATGCTGTCTGTCCTCGGCCAGCCTCAGTCCAAGTTCAACTTCGCCTGTTTGGAAGCCCGGGAACAC
TGCAAGTCTTTAGGCATAGAGAACCCCGTATGTGAAGTGTCCAACTACCTCTTTCCAGATTGCAGGGTGA
TTTCAGGACACCAAGAGGCTCTACG
