[The description below was written by a language model from this plasmid's Addgene catalogue record.]
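Description:
MCAT is a bacterial expression plasmid built on the pNIC28-Bsa4 backbone from the SGC, a vector designed for ligation-independent cloning of targets intended for recombinant protein production in E. coli. It is maintained as a low-copy plasmid under kanamycin selection. The record lists no feature table, so the origin of replication and the promoter are not explicitly stated. However, the T7 and T7-terminator sequencing primers indicate that the insert sits between T7 promoter and terminator elements, an arrangement normally used with host strains that supply T7 RNA polymerase.

The insert is a roughly 1 kb fragment of human MCAT, which encodes malonyl-CoA:acyl carrier protein transacylase (malonyltransferase), isoform 1. This enzyme transfers the malonyl group from malonyl-CoA to an acyl carrier protein in fatty acid synthesis. The coding sequence was introduced by ligation-independent cloning and carries an N-terminal histidine tag followed by a TEV protease cleavage site. The tag allows the protein to be captured by immobilised metal affinity chromatography and then removed by TEV digestion to leave near-native protein.

The stated purpose is bacterial expression for structure determination, and the record links the construct to a deposited Protein Data Bank structure. As is common for structural genomics constructs, the record cautions that the insert may not be the full open reading frame. The boundaries may have been trimmed to a domain or a crystallisable fragment, so users who need the complete protein should check the construct's coverage against the reference sequence.
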