Addgene plasmid #38858: MCAT
Purpose: Bacterial expression for structure determination; may not be full ORF
Depositing lab: Nicola Burgess-Brown. Depositing organization: University of Oxford.
Backbone
  Vector backbone: pNIC28-Bsa4
  Backbone manufacturer: SGC
  Vector type: Bacterial Expression
Growth in bacteria
  Bacterial resistance: Kanamycin, 50 μg/mL
  Growth temperature: 37°C
  Growth strain: Mach1
  Copy number: Low Copy
Gene/Insert
  Gene/Insert name: MCAT (alt names: malonyl-CoA:acyl carrier protein transacylase (malonyltransferase) [isoform 1]; PDB:2C2N)
  Species: H. sapiens (human)
  Insert size (bp): 1045
  Entrez Gene: MCAT (a.k.a. EGK_03124, MT)
  Tag / fusion protein: His Tev (N terminal on insert)
  Cloning method: Ligation Independent Cloning
  Sequencing primers: 5′ T7; 3′ T7-term
Terms and licenses: Academic/Nonprofit Terms; Industry Terms: Not Available to Industry
How to cite: MCAT was a gift from Nicola Burgess-Brown (Addgene plasmid # 38858 ; http://n2t.net/addgene:38858 ; RRID:Addgene_38858)
